Addgene plasmid #46586: AB.pCCL.sin.cPPT.U6.miR-130b-Decoy.hPGK.GFP.WPRE
Depositing lab: Brian Brown. Depositing organization: Icahn School of Medicine at Mount Sinai. Publication: High-throughput assessment of microRNA activity and function using microRNA sensor and decoy libraries. Mullokandov G, Baccarini A, Ruzo A, Jayaprakash AD, Tung N, Israelow B, Evans MJ, Sachidanandam R, Brown BD. Nat Methods. 2012 Jul 1;9(8):840-6. doi: 10.1038/nmeth.2078. PubMed 22751203.
Backbone
  Vector backbone: AB.pCCLsin.PPT.U6.hPGK.GFP.wpre
  Backbone size w/o insert (bp): 8233
  Vector type: Lentiviral
  Selectable markers: eGFP
Growth in bacteria
  Bacterial resistance: Ampicillin, 100 μg/mL
  Growth temperature: 37°C
  Growth strain: Stbl3
  Copy number: High Copy
Gene/Insert
  Cloning method: Restriction Enzyme; 5′ cloning site BsmBI (destroyed during cloning); 3′ cloning site BsmBI (destroyed during cloning)
  Sequencing primers: 5′ CATAATAGCAACAGACATAC; 3′ pBluescriptSK_primer
Terms and licenses: Academic/Nonprofit Terms; Industry Terms: Not Available to Industry
Depositor comments: Depositor Website: http://www.mountsinai.org/profiles/brian-d-brown/ Please cite Mullokandov, Baccarini, Ruzo et al. Nature Methods 2013.
How to cite: AB.pCCL.sin.cPPT.U6.miR-130b-Decoy.hPGK.GFP.WPRE was a gift from Brian Brown (Addgene plasmid # 46586 ; http://n2t.net/addgene:46586 ; RRID:Addgene_46586)
