[The description below was written by a language model from this plasmid's Addgene catalogue record.]
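Description:
AB.pCCL.sin.cPPT.U6.miR-130b-Decoy.hPGK.GFP.WPRE is a lentiviral transfer plasmid built on the AB.pCCLsin.PPT.U6.hPGK.GFP.wpre backbone (about 8.2 kb without insert). As the name indicates, it belongs to the pCCL family of self-inactivating (sin) vectors. In these vectors the integrated provirus lacks LTR promoter activity, so expression depends on internal promoters. The central polypurine tract (cPPT) is a standard element that improves nuclear import of the vector genome and transduction efficiency. In bacteria the plasmid is a high-copy construct selected with ampicillin. It is grown in a recombination-deficient strain (Stbl3), the usual choice for keeping repeat-containing lentiviral plasmids stable.

The payload consists of two independent expression units, inferred from the construct name because no feature table is provided. A U6 RNA polymerase III promoter drives a miR-130b decoy, a short transcript carrying target sites for miR-130b. This transcript is meant to sequester the microRNA and so inhibit its activity in transduced cells. The decoy was inserted between BsmBI sites, which were destroyed during cloning. The record does not give the number or design of the target sites, nor the species of the microRNA. Downstream, the human PGK promoter expresses eGFP, which is followed by a WPRE to enhance transcript stability and expression. GFP is the only marker in mammalian cells and allows transduced cells to be identified or sorted by fluorescence, since no drug selection is available.

The associated publication describes microRNA sensor and decoy libraries for high-throughput assessment of microRNA activity and function. Consistent with that, this construct serves as a tool for stable loss-of-function studies of miR-130b.
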