>Addgene plasmid #46586 | AB.pCCL.sin.cPPT.U6.miR-130b-Decoy.hPGK.GFP.WPRE | depositor partial sequence | sequence record 65875 | miR-130b Decoy
CATCAACATGCCCTTTCAAGATTGCACTGCAAGTATTCTGGTCACAGAATACAACATGCCCTTTCAAGAT
TGCACTGCAAG
