>Addgene plasmid #46586 | AB.pCCL.sin.cPPT.U6.miR-130b-Decoy.hPGK.GFP.WPRE | depositor partial sequence | sequence record 65876 | empty backbone
AATGCTTCAATAATATTGAAAAAGGAAGAGTATGAGTATTCAACATTTCCGTGTCGCCCTTATTCCCTTT
TTTGCGGCATTTTGCCTTCCTGTTTTTGCTCACCCAGAAACGCTGGTGAAAGTAAAAGATGCTGAAGATC
AGTTGGGTGCACGAGTGGGTTACATCGAACTGGATCTCAACAGCGGTAAGATCCTTGAGAGTTTTCGCCC
CGAAGAACGTTTTCCAATGATGAGCACTTTTAAAGTTCTGCTATGTGGCGCGGTATTATCCCGTATTGAC
GCCGGGCAAGAGCAACTCGGTCGCCGCATACACTATTCTCAGAATGACTTGGTTGAGTACTCACCAGTCA
CAGAAAAGCATCTTACGGATGGCATGACAGTAAGAGAATTATGCAGTGCTGCCATAACCATGAGTGATAA
CACTGCGGCCAACTTACTTCTGACAACGATCGGAGGACCGAAGGAGCTAACCGCTTTTTTGCACAACATG
GGGGATCATGTAACTCGCCTTGATCGTTGGGAACCGGAGCTGAATGAAGCCATACCAAACGACGAGCGTG
ACACCACGATGCCTGTAGCAATGGCAACAACGTTGCGCAAACTATTAACTGGCGAACTACTTACTCTAGC
TTCCCGGCAACAATTAATAGACTGGATGGAGGCGGATAAAGTTGCAGGACCACTTCTGCGCTCGGCCCTT
CCGGCTGGCTGGTTTATTGCTGATAAATCTGGAGCCGGTGAGCGTGGGTCTCGCGGTATCATTGCAGCAC
TGGGGCCAGATGGTAAGCCCTCCCGTATCGTAGTTATCTACACGACGGGGAGTCAGGCAACTATGGATGA
ACGAAATAGACAGATCGCTGAGATAGGTGCCTCACTGATTAAGCATTGGTAACTGTCAGACCAAGTTTAC
TCATATATACTTTAGATTGATTTAAAACTTCATTTTTAATTTAAAAGGATCTAGGTGAAGATCCTTTTTG
ATAATCTCATGACCAAAATCCCTTAACGTGAGTTTTCGTTCCACTGAGCGTCAGACCCCGTAGAAAAGAT
CAAAGGATCTTCTTGAGATCCTTTTTTTCTGCGCGTAATCTGCTGCTTGCAAACAAAAAAACCACCGCTA
CCAGCGGTGGTTTGTTTGCCGGATCAAGAGCTACCAACTCTTTTTCCGAAGGTAACTGGCTTCAGCAGAG
CGCAGATACCAAATACTGTCCTTCTAGTGTAGCCGTAGTTAGGCCACCACTTCAAGAACTCTGTAGCACC
GCCTACATACCTCGCTCTGCTAATCCTGTTACCAGTGGCTGCTGCCAGTGGCGATAAGTCGTGTCTTACC
GGGTTGGACTCAAGACGATAGTTACCGGATAAGGCGCAGCGGTCGGGCTGAACGGGGGGTTCGTGCACAC
AGCCCAGCTTGGAGCGAACGACCTACACCGAACTGAGATACCTACAGCGTGAGCTATGAGAAAGCGCCAC
GCTTCCCGAAGGGAGAAAGGCGGACAGGTATCCGGTAAGCGGCAGGGTCGGAACAGGAGAGCGCACGAGG
GAGCTTCCAGGGGGAAACGCCTGGTATCTTTATAGTCCTGTCGGGTTTCGCCACCTCTGACTTGAGCGTC
GATTTTTGTGATGCTCGTCAGGGGGGCGGAGCCTATGGAAAAACGCCAGCAACGCGGCCTTTTTACGGTT
CCTGGCCTTTTGCTGGCCTTTTGCTCACATGTTCTTTCCTGCGTTATCCCCTGATTCTGTGGATAACCGT
ATTACCGCCTTTGAGTGAGCTGATACCGCTCGCCGCAGCCGAACGACCGAGCGCAGCGAGTCAGTGAGCG
AGGAAGCGGAAGAGCGCCCAATACGCAAACCGCCTCTCCCCGCGCGTTGGCCGATTCATTAATGCAGCTG
GCACGACAGGTTTCCCGACTGGAAAGCGGGCAGTGAGCGCAACGCAATTAATGTGAGTTAGCTCACTCAT
TAGGCACCCCAGGCTTTACACTTTATGCTTCCGGCTCGTATGTTGTGTGGAATTGTGAGCGGATAACAAT
TTCACACAGGAAACAGCTATGACCATGATTACGCCAAGCGCGCAATTAACCCTCACTAAAGGGAACAAAA
GCTGGAGCTGCAAGCTTGGCCATTGCATACGTTGTATCCATATCATAATATGTACATTTATATTGGCTCA
TGTCCAACATTACCGCCATGTTGACATTGATTATTGACTAGTTATTAATAGTAATCAATTACGGGGTCAT
TAGTTCATAGCCCATATATGGAGTTCCGCGTTACATAACTTACGGTAAATGGCCCGCCTGGCTGACCGCC
CAACGACCCCCGCCCATTGACGTCAATAATGACGTATGTTCCCATAGTAACGCCAATAGGGACTTTCCAT
TGACGTCAATGGGTGGAGTATTTACGGTAAACTGCCCACTTGGCAGTACATCAAGTGTATCATATGCCAA
GTACGCCCCCTATTGACGTCAATGACGGTAAATGGCCCGCCTGGCATTATGCCCAGTACATGACCTTATG
GGACTTTCCTACTTGGCAGTACATCTACGTATTAGTCATCGCTATTACCATGGTGATGCGGTTTTGGCAG
TACATCAATGGGCGTGGATAGCGGTTTGACTCACGGGGATTTCCAAGTCTCCACCCCATTGACGTCAATG
GGAGTTTGTTTTGGCACCAAAATCAACGGGACTTTCCAAAATGTCGTAACAACTCCGCCCCATTGACGCA
AATGGGCGGTAGGCGTGTACGGTGGGAGGTCTATATAAGCAGAGCTCGTTTAGTGAACCGGGGTCTCTCT
GGTTAGACCAGATCTGAGCCTGGGAGCTCTCTGGCTAACTAGGGAACCCACTGCTTAAGCCTCAATAAAG
CTTGCCTTGAGTGCTTCAAGTAGTGTGTGCCCGTCTGTTGTGTGACTCTGGTAACTAGAGATCCCTCAGA
CCCTTTTAGTCAGTGTGGAAAATCTCTAGCAGTGGCGCCCGAACAGGGACCTGAAAGCGAAAGGGAAACC
AGAGCTCTCTCGACGCAGGACTCGGCTTGCTGAAGCGCGCACGGCAAGAGGCGAGGGGCGGCGACTGGTG
AGTACGCCAAAAATTTTGACTAGCGGAGGCTAGAAGGAGAGAGATGGGTGCGAGAGCGTCAGTATTAAGC
GGGGGAGAATTAGATCGCGATGGGAAAAAATTCGGTTAAGGCCAGGGGGAAAGAAAAAATATAAATTAAA
ACATATAGTATGGGCAAGCAGGGAGCTAGAACGATTCGCAGTTAATCCTGGCCTGTTAGAAACATCAGAA
GGCTGTAGACAAATACTGGGACAGCTACAACCATCCCTTCAGACAGGATCAGAAGAACTTAGATCATTAT
ATAATACAGTAGCAACCCTCTATTGTGTGCATCAAAGGATAGAGATAAAAGACACCAAGGAAGCTTTAGA
CAAGATAGAGGAAGAGCAAAACAAAAGTAAGACCACCGCACAGCAAGCGGCCGCTGATCTTCAGACCTGG
AGGAGGAGATATGAGGGACAATTGGAGAAGTGAATTATATAAATATAAAGTAGTAAAAATTGAACCATTA
GGAGTAGCACCCACCAAGGCAAAGAGAAGAGTGGTGCAGAGAGAAAAAAGAGCAGTGGGAATAGGAGCTT
TGTTCCTTGGGTTCTTGGGAGCAGCAGGAAGCACTATGGGCGCAGCCTCAATGACGCTGACGGTACAGGC
CAGACAATTATTGTCTGGTATAGTGCAGCAGCAGAACAATTTGCTGAGGGCTATTGAGGCGCAACAGCAT
CTGTTGCAACTCACAGTCTGGGGCATCAAGCAGCTCCAGGCAAGAATCCTGGCTGTGGAAAGATACCTAA
AGGATCAACAGCTCCTGGGGATTTGGGGTTGCTCTGGAAAACTCATTTGCACCACTGCTGTGCCTTGGAA
TGCTAGTTGGAGTAATAAATCTCTGGAACAGATTTGGAATCACACGACCTGGATGGAGTGGGACAGAGAA
ATTAACAATTACACAAGCTTAATACACTCCTTAATTGAAGAATCGCAAAACCAGCAAGAAAAGAATGAAC
AAGAATTATTGGAATTAGATAAATGGGCAAGTTTGTGGAATTGGTTTAACATAACAAATTGGCTGTGGTA
TATAAAATTATTCATAATGATAGTAGGAGGCTTGGTAGGTTTAAGAATAGTTTTTGCTGTACTTTCTATA
GTGAATAGAGTTAGGCAGGGATATTCACCATTATCGTTTCAGACCCACCTCCCAACCCCGAGGGGACCCG
ACAGGCCCGAAGGAATAGAAGAAGAAGGTGGAGAGAGAGACAGAGACAGATCCATTCGATTAGTGAACGG
ATCTCGACGGTATCGGTTAACTTTTAAAAGAAAAGGGGGGATTGGGGGGTACAGTGCAGGGGAAAGAATA
GTAGACATAATAGCAACAGACATACAAACTAAAGAATTACAAAAACAAATTACAAAAATTCAAAATTTTA
TCGATCACGAGACTAGCCTCGAGAAGCTTGATATCGAATTCAAAAAAGACGGCGCTAGGATCATCGAGAC
GGTACCGTCTCCGATGATCCTAGCGCCGTCAAACAAGGCTTTTCTCCAAGGGATATTTATAGTCTCAAAA
CACACAATTACTTTACAGTTAGGGTGAGTTTCCTTTTGTGCTGTTTTTTAAAATAATAATTTAGTATTTG
TATCTCTTATAGAAATCCAAGCCTATCATGTAAAATGTAGCTAGTATTAAAAAGAACAGATTATCTGTCT
TTTATCGCACATTAAGCCTCTATAGTTACTAGGAAATATTATATGCAAATTAACCGGGGCAGGGGAGTAG
CCGAGCTTCTCCCACAAGTCTGTGCGAGGGGGCCGGCGCGGGCCTAGAGATGGCGGCGTCGGATGGATCC
ACTAGTTCTAGAGCGGCCATCGAATTCCCACGGGGTTGGGGTTGCGCCTTTTCCAAGGCAGCCCTGGGTT
TGCGCAGGGACGCGGCTGCTCTGGGCGTGGTTCCGGGAAACGCAGCGGCGCCGACCCTGGGTCTCGCACA
TTCTTCACGTCCGTTCGCAGCGTCACCCGGATCTTCGCCGCTACCCTTGTGGGCCCCCCGGCGACGCTTC
CTGCTCCGCCCCTAAGTCGGGAAGGTTCCTTGCGGTTCGCGGCGTGCCGGACGTGACAAACGGAAGCCGC
ACGACTCACTAGTACCCTCGCAGACGGACAGCGCCAGGGAGCAATGGCAGCGCGCCGACCGCGATGGGCT
GTGGCCAATAGCGGCTGCTCAGCGGGGCGCGCCGAGAGCAGCGGCCGGGAAGGGGCGGTGCGGGAGGCGG
GGTGTGGGGCGGTAGTGTGGGCCCTGTTCCTGCCCGCGCGGTGTTCCGCATTCTGCAAGCCTCCGGAGCG
CACGTCGGCAGTCGGCTCCCTCGTTGACCGAATCACCGACCTCTCTCCCCAGGGGGATCCACCGGTCGCC
ACCATGGTGAGCAAGGGCGAGGAGCTGTTCACCGGGGTGGTGCCCATCCTGGTCGAGCTGGACGGCGACG
TAAACGGCCACAAGTTCAGCGTGTCCGGCGAGGGCGAGGGCGATGCCACCTACGGCAAGCTGACCCTGAA
GTTCATCTGCACCACCGGCAAGCTGCCCGTGCCCTGGCCCACCCTCGTGACCACCCTGACCTACGGCGTG
CAGTGCTTCAGCCGCTACCCCGACCACATGAAGCAGCACGACTTCTTCAAGTCCGCCATGCCCGAAGGCT
ACGTCCAGGAGCGCACCATCTTCTTCAAGGACGACGGCAACTACAAGACCCGCGCCGAGGTGAAGTTCGA
GGGCGACACCCTGGTGAACCGCATCGAGCTGAAGGGCATCGACTTCAAGGAGGACGGCAACATCCTGGGG
CACAAGCTGGAGTACAACTACAACAGCCACAACGTCTATATCATGGCCGACAAGCAGAAGAACGGCATCA
AGGTGAACTTCAAGATCCGCCACAACATCGAGGACGGCAGCGTGCAGCTCGCCGACCACTACCAGCAGAA
CACCCCCATCGGCGACGGCCCCGTGCTGCTGCCCGACAACCACTACCTGAGCACCCAGTCCGCCCTGAGC
AAAGACCCCAACGAGAAGCGCGATCACATGGTCCTGCTGGAGTTCGTGACCGCCGCCGGGATCACTCTCG
GCATGGACGAGCTGTACAAGTAAAGCGGCCGCGTCGACAATCAACCTCTGGATTACAAAATTTGTGAAAG
ATTGACTGGTATTCTTAACTATGTTGCTCCTTTTACGCTATGTGGATACGCTGCTTTAATGCCTTTGTAT
CATGCTATTGCTTCCCGTATGGCTTTCATTTTCTCCTCCTTGTATAAATCCTGGTTGCTGTCTCTTTATG
AGGAGTTGTGGCCCGTTGTCAGGCAACGTGGCGTGGTGTGCACTGTGTTTGCTGACGCAACCCCCACTGG
TTGGGGCATTGCCACCACCTGTCAGCTCCTTTCCGGGACTTTCGCTTTCCCCCTCCCTATTGCCACGGCG
GAACTCATCGCCGCCTGCCTTGCCCGCTGCTGGACAGGGGCTCGGCTGTTGGGCACTGACAATTCCGTGG
TGTTGTCGGGGAAGCTGACGTCCTTTCCATGGCTGCTCGCCTGTGTTGCCACCTGGATTCTGCGCGGGAC
GTCCTTCTGCTACGTCCCTTCGGCCCTCAATCCAGCGGACCTTCCTTCCCGCGGCCTGCTGCCGGCTCTG
CGGCCTCTTCCGCGTCTTCGCCTTCGCCCTCAGACGAGTCGGATCTCCCTTTGGGCCGCCTCCCCGCCTG
GAATTCGAGCTCGGTACCTTTAAGACCAATGACTTACAAGGCAGCTGTAGATCTTAGCCACTTTTTAAAA
GAAAAGGGGGGACTGGAAGGGCTAATTCACTCCCAACGAAGACAAGATCTGCTTTTTGCTTGTACTGGGT
CTCTCTGGTTAGACCAGATCTGAGCCTGGGAGCTCTCTGGCTAACTAGGGAACCCACTGCTTAAGCCTCA
ATAAAGCTTGCCTTGAGTGCTTCAAGTAGTGTGTGCCCGTCTGTTGTGTGACTCTGGTAACTAGAGATCC
CTCAGACCCTTTTAGTCAGTGTGGAAAATCTCTAGCAGTAGTAGTTCATGTCATCTTATTATTCAGTATT
TATAACTTGCAAAGAAATGAATATCAGAGAGTGAGAGGAACTTGTTTATTGCAGCTTATAATGGTTACAA
ATAAAGCAATAGCATCACAAATTTCACAAATAAAGCATTTTTTTCACTGCATTCTAGTTGTGGTTTGTCC
AAACTCATCAATGTATCTTATCATGTCTGGCTCTAGCTATCCCGCCCCTAACTCCGCCCAGTTCCGCCCA
TTCTCCGCCCCATGGCTGACTAATTTTTTTTATTTATGCAGAGGCCGAGGCCGCCTCGGCCTCTGAGCTA
TTCCAGAAGTAGTGAGGAGGCTTTTTTGGAGGCCTAGGCTTTTGCGTCGAGACGTACCCAATTCGCCCTA
TAGTGAGTCGTATTACGCGCGCTCACTGGCCGTCGTTTTACAACGTCGTGACTGGGAAAACCCTGGCGTT
ACCCAACTTAATCGCCTTGCAGCACATCCCCCTTTCGCCAGCTGGCGTAATAGCGAAGAGGCCCGCACCG
ATCGCCCTTCCCAACAGTTGCGCAGCCTGAATGGCGAATGGCGCG
[124 nt withheld, positions 7676-7799]
C
[91 nt withheld, positions 7801-7891]
A
[49 nt withheld, positions 7893-7941]
CCTTTGACGTTGGAGTCCACGTTCTTT
[37 nt withheld, positions 7969-8005]
ACCCTATCTCGGTCTATTCTTTTGATTTATAAGGGATTTTGCCGATTTCGGCCTATTGGTTAAAAAATGA
GCTGATTTAACAAAAATTTAACGCGAATTTTAACAAAATATTAACGTTTACAATTTCC
