>Addgene plasmid #46586 | AB.pCCL.sin.cPPT.U6.miR-130b-Decoy.hPGK.GFP.WPRE | addgene partial sequence | sequence record 66956 | pBluescript-SK 5'-tctagaactagtggatc-3'
GCCGGCCCCCTCGCACAGACTTGTGGGAGAAGCTCGGCTACTCCCCTGCCCCGGTTAATTTGCATATAAT
ATTTCCTAGTAACTATAGAGGCTTAATGTGCGATAAAAGACAGATAATCTGTTCTTTTTAATACTAGCTA
CATTTTACATGATAGGCTTGGATTTCTATAAGAGATACAAATACTAAATTATTATTTTAAAAAACAGCAC
AAAAGGAAACTCACCCTAACTGTAAAGTAATTGTGTGTTTTGAGACTATAAATATCCCTTGGAGAAAAGC
CTTGTTTGACGGCGCTAGGATCATCAACATGCCCTTTCAAGATTGCACTGCAAGTATTCTGGTCACAGAA
TACAACATGCCCTTTCAAGATTGCACTGCAAGATGATCCTAGCGCCGTCTTTTTTGAATTCGATATCAAG
CTTCTCGAGGCTAGTCTCGTGATCGATAAAATTTTGAATTTTTGTAATTTGTTTTTGTAATTCTTTAGTT
TGTATGTCTGTTGCTATTATGTCTACTATTCTTTCCCCTGCACTGTACCCCCCAATCCCCCCTTTTCTTT
TAAAAGTTAACCGATACCGTC
